Addgene plasmid #225799: pGLU_119
Purpose: RS421 library variant 14434 in pGLDV_18 (p15A)
Depositing lab: Nili Ostrov. Depositing organization: Cultivarium, Convergent Research. Publication: A scalable transposon mutagenesis system for non-model bacteria. Gilbert C, Leung J, Crits-Christoph A, Kang SC, Esmurria A, Fenn K, Brumwell SL, Martin-Moldes Z, Mendler K, Barnum TP, Nguyen M-A, Lee HH, Ostrov N. bioRxiv 2025.12.22.696024 10.64898/2025.12.22.696024.
Backbone
  Vector backbone: N/A
  Vector type: Synthetic Biology
Growth in bacteria
  Bacterial resistance: Chloramphenicol, 25 μg/mL
  Growth temperature: 37°C
  Growth strain: DH5alpha
  Copy number: Low Copy
Gene/Insert
  Gene/Insert name: 14434_[Tn5]
  Species: Streptococcus pyogenes M1 GAS
  Mutation: N/A
  Cloning method: Other
Terms and licenses: Academic/Nonprofit Terms; Industry Terms: Not Available to Industry
How to cite: pGLU_119 was a gift from Nili Ostrov (Addgene plasmid # 225799 ; http://n2t.net/addgene:225799 ; RRID:Addgene_225799)
