[The description below was written by a language model from this plasmid's Addgene catalogue record and pLannotate feature annotations shown in this document.]
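Description:
pGLU_119 is a small (about 2.4 kb) synthetic-biology plasmid that carries variant 14434 of the RS421 library cloned into the pGLDV_18 vector, a p15A-based backbone. It comes from a project developing a scalable transposon mutagenesis system for non-model bacteria. The insert is recorded as "14434_[Tn5]", with Streptococcus pyogenes M1 GAS given as the source species. The record does not say what kind of sequence the variant is, such as a promoter, regulatory element or coding fragment, or what it is meant to do.

The plasmid replicates in E. coli from the p15A origin, which gives low-to-medium copy number and is compatible with ColE1-type plasmids in the same cell. Selection is with chloramphenicol, through a cat (chloramphenicol acetyltransferase) gene driven by its native promoter and followed by the lambda t0 terminator. The remaining annotations are short: a Tn5 mosaic end, which is the 19 bp sequence recognised by hyperactive Tn5 transposase, plus fragments of a lac operator and of lacZα that are probably remnants of the cloning region rather than functional parts. Only one mosaic end was detected, and no transposase gene or second selectable marker is annotated. Several hundred bases around the mosaic end carry no annotation at all, and the library variant presumably lies within them. The Tn5 label and the mosaic end suggest that the construct serves as one member of a set of library elements being tested in a Tn5 transposon context, but the record does not describe its exact role in that workflow.
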