Features (pLannotate 1.2.2; 7 found; start..end, strand, type, name):
    158..173     -  protein_bind   lac operator (fragment): The lac repressor binds to the lac operator to inhibit transcription in E. coli. This inhibition can be relieved by adding lactose or isopropyl-β-D-thiogalactopyranoside (IPTG). lac repressor encoded by lacI
    332..877     -  rep_origin     p15A ori: Plasmids containing the medium-copy-number p15A origin of replication can be propagated in E. coli cells that contain a second plasmid with the ColE1 origin.
    985..1079    -  terminator     lambda t0 terminator: transcription terminator from phage lambda
   1103..1759    -  CDS            cat: CAT_ECOLX - Experimental evidence at protein level: Swiss-Prot protein existence level 1. This enzyme is an effector of chloramphenicol resistance in bacteria. From Escherichia coli. This protein is used as a marker in many commonly used cloning vectors, such as pACYC184.
   1760..1862    -  promoter       cat promoter: promoter of the E. coli cat gene encoding chloramphenicol acetyltransferase
   1937..1980    -  CDS            lacZα (fragment): LacZα fragment of β-galactosidase; lacZ fragment
   2282..2300    +  misc_feature   Tn5 ME: hyperactive mosaic end for Tn5 transposase recognition (Reznikoff et al., 2004)
>Addgene plasmid #225799 | pGLU_119 | addgene full sequence | sequence record 457215 | Addgene NGS Result
GACCACCCCAGGATACATAGATTACCACAACTCCGAGCCCTTCCACCTAGCGTGCTAACCACGCACGCTA
TTGTTGTATAGGCTAGGTGGAGGCTCAGTGATGATAAGTCTGCGATGGTGGATGCATGTGTCATGGTCAT
AGCTGTTTCCTGTGTGAAATTGTTATCCGCTCAGAGGGCACAATCCTATTCCGCGCTATCCGACAATCTC
CAAGACATTAGGTGGAGTTCAGTTCGGCGAGCGGAAATGGCTTACGAACGGGGCGGAGATTTCCTGGAAG
ATGCCAGGAAGATACTTAACAGGGAAGTGAGAGGGCCGCGGCAAAGCCGTTTTTCCATAGGCTCCGCCCC
CCTGACAAGCATCACGAAATCTGACGCTCAAATCAGTGGTGGCGAAACCCGACAGGACTATAAAGATACC
AGGCGTTTCCCCCTGGCGGCTCCCTCGTGCGCTCTCCTGTTCCTGCCTTTCGGTTTACCGGTGTCATTCC
GCTGTTATGGCCGCGTTTGTCTCATTCCACGCCTGACACTCAGTTCCGGGTAGGCAGTTCGCTCCAAGCT
GGACTGTATGCACGAACCCCCCGTTCAGTCCGACCGCTGCGCCTTATCCGGTAACTATCGTCTTGAGTCC
AACCCGGAAAGACATGCAAAAGCACCACTGGCAGCAGCCACTGGTAATTGATTTAGAGGAGTTAGTCTTG
AAGTCATGCGCCGGTTAAGGCTAAACTGAAAGGACAAGTTTTGGTGACTGCGCTCCTCCAAGCCAGTTAC
CTCGGTTCAAAGAGTTGGTAGCTCAGAGAACCTTCGAAAAACCGCCCTGCAAGGCGGTTTTTTCGTTTTC
AGAGCAAGAGATTACGCGCAGACCAAAACGATCTCAAGAAGATCATCTTATTAAGTCTGACGCTCTATTC
AACAAAGCCGCCGTCCATGGGTAGGGGGCTTCAAATCGTCCCCCCATACGATATAAGTTGTTACTAGTGC
TTGGATTCTCACCAATAAAAAACGCCCGGCGGCAACCGAGCGTTCTGAACAAATCCAGATGGAGTTCTGA
GGTCATTACTGGATCTATCAACAGGAGTCCAAGCGAGCTCGATATCAAATTACGCCCCGCCCTGCCACTC
ATCGCAGTACTGTTGTAATTCATTAAGCATTCTGCCGACATGGAAGCCATCACAAACGGCATGATGAACC
TGAATCGCCAGCGGCATCAGCACCTTGTCGCCTTGCGTATAATATTTGCCCATGGTGAAAACGGGGGCGA
AGAAGTTGTCCATATTGGCCACGTTTAAATCAAAACTGGTGAAACTCACCCAGGGATTGGCTGAGACGAA
AAACATATTCTCAATAAACCCTTTAGGGAAATAGGCCAGGTTTTCACCGTAACACGCCACATCTTGCGAA
TATATGTGTAGAAACTGCCGGAAATCGTCGTGGTATTCACTCCAGAGCGATGAAAACGTTTCAGTTTGCT
CATGGAAAACGGTGTAACAAGGGTGAACACTATCCCATATCACCAGCTCACCGTCTTTCATTGCCATACG
AAATTCCGGATGAGCATTCATCAGGCGGGCAAGAATGTGAATAAAGGCCGGATAAAACTTGTGCTTATTT
TTCTTTACGGTCTTTAAAAAGGCCGTAATATCCAGCTGAACGGTCTGGTTATAGGTACATTGAGCAACTG
ACTGAAATGCCTCAAAATGTTCTTTACGATGCCATTGGGATATATCAACGGTGGTATATCCAGTGATTTT
TTTCTCCATTTTAGCTTCCTTAGCTCCTGAAAATCTCGATAACTCAAAAAATACGCCCGGTAGTGATCTT
ATTTCATTATGGTGAAAGTTGGAACCTCTTACGTGCCGATCAACGTCTCATTGATACCTGAAACAAAACC
CATCGTACGGCCAAGGAAGTCTCCAATAACTGTGATCCACCACAAGCGCCAGGGTTTTCCCAGTCACGAC
GTTGTAAAACGACGGCCAGTCATGCATAATCCGCACGCATCTGGAATAAGGAAGTGCCATTCCGCCTGAC
CTTAGCGTGCGAACAGCACGCTATTGTTGTATCATTACTCGCATCCATTCTCAGGCTGTCTCGTCTCGTC
TCCGAGGTCTCCTCATTAGTATTCTCTCCTTAATAAATTATTTCGTTAATGTTTTCATTATAAAACAAAG
GCGATTATTAGTAAAGGTCAGCTTTTTAAGAGTTGTTTAGTTTGTGACCTCTCCTTAACCTCATTCTTCT
ATACATAAAAGAGAGAACCGACTGGTTCTCTCTTGATGTTCCTGTCTCTTATACACATCTGGGTCACGCG
TAGGACGCGTCGAGTAGGGTATGCATGCTACCCTTTTGCACGTACGA
